>Addgene plasmid #105439 | tol2-lyzC-miR-132-2-dendra2 | addgene full sequence | sequence record 205352 | Addgene NGS Result
AGCCAACTGCTGTTACTCTCGCCCAGAAATCTGCGCCAACATGGACACACCCAGTGGAGCAAGCCATCTG
ATTTTCATGGTCAGATTGTAAAGAAGCAATTACTCTTGGACAGTTTAAGCAGAAAAGCCACCAAGTCAAG
TCACTGGTCATATGATGAACTCGAAGATCTAATAAAAGTTAATTTAAGCGTTCATTACAATAAATTCAAG
TGAATCTGTTTTAAGCTAGCCTTTAACGTTTTTAAATTCCTTCAAACAAATTAGTTCCTCTTTGCAGTTC
CTCATTTCTCGGTGAGCTGGTGCTTTAATCCCTTTACTTTTTCTTCCTCTAGGGAGTGATGGTTGGCATG
GGACGAATTAATTCCTGCAGCCCGGGGGTACCGGTCGCCACCATGAACACCCCGGGAATTAACCTGATCA
AGGAGGACATGCGCGTGAAGGTGCACATGGAGGGCAACGTGAACGGCCACGCCTTCGTGATCGAGGGCGA
GGGCAAGGGCAAGCCCTACGAGGGCACCCAGACCGCCAACCTGACCGTGAAGGAGGGCGCCCCCCTGCCC
TTCAGCTACGACATCCTGACCACCGCCGTGCACTACGGCAACCGGGTGTTCACCAAGTACCCCGAGGACA
TCCCCGACTACTTCAAGCAGAGCTTCCCCGAGGGCTACAGCTGGGAGCGCACCATGACCTTCGAGGACAA
GGGCATCTGCACCATCCGCAGCGACATCAGCCTGGAGGGCGACTGCTTCTTCCAGAACGTGCGCTTCAAG
GGCACCAACTTCCCCCCCAACGGCCCCGTGATGCAGAAGAAAACCCTGAAGTGGGAGCCCAGCACCGAGA
AGCTGCACGTGCGCGACGGCCTGCTGGTGGGCAACATCAACATGGCCCTGCTGCTGGAGGGCGGCGGCCA
CTACCTGTGCGACTTCAAGACCACCTACAAGGCCAAGAAGGTGGTGCAGCTGCCCGACGCCCACTTCGTG
GACCACCGCATCGAGATCCTGGGCAACGACAGCGACTACAACAAGGTGAAGCTGTACGAGCACGCCGTGG
CCCGCTACAGCCCCCTGCCCAGCCAGGTGTGGTAATCTAGATCATAATCAGCCATACCACATTTGTAGAG
GTTTTACTTGCTTTAAAAAACCTCCCACACCTCCCCCTGAACCTGAAACATAAAATGAATGCAATTGTTG
TTGTTAACTTGTTTATTGCAGCTTATAATGGTTACAAATAAAGCAATAGCATCACAAATTTCACAAATAA
AGCATTTTTTTCACTGCATTCTAGTTGTGGTTTGTCCAAACTCATCAATGTATCTTAAGGCGTAAATTGT
AAGCGTTAATATTTTGTTAAAATTCGCGTTAAATTTTTGTTAAATCAGCTCATTTTTTAACCAATAGGCC
GAAATCGGCGGATCCTGCGGCCGCAAGGGAAAATAGAATGAAGTGATCTCCAAAAAATAAGTACTTTTTG
ACTGTAAATAAAATTGTAAGGAGTAAAAAGTACTTTTTTTTCTAAAAAAATGTAATTAAGTAAAAGTAAA
AGTATTGATTTTTAATTGTACTCAAGTAAAGTAAAAATCCCCAAAAATAATACTTAAGTACAGTAATCAA
GTAAAATTACTCAAGTACTTTACACCTCTGGTTCTTGACCCCCTACCTTCAGCAAGCCCAGCAGATCCAC
TAGATCTTTTGTTCCCTTTAGTGAGGGTTAATTGCGCGCTTGGCGTAATCATGGTCATAGCTGTTTCCTG
TGTGAAATTGTTATCCGCTCACAATTCCACACAACATACGAGCCGGAAGCATAAAGTGTAAAGCCTGGGG
TGCCTAATGAGTGAGCTAACTCACATTAATTGCGTTGCGCTCACTGCCCGCTTTCCAGTCGGGAAACCTG
TCGTGCCAGCTGCATTAATGAATCGGCCAACGCGCGGGGAGAGGCGGTTTGCGTATTGGGCGCTCTTCCG
CTTCCTCGCTCACTGACTCGCTGCGCTCGGTCGTTCGGCTGCGGCGAGCGGTATCAGCTCACTCAAAGGC
GGTAATACGGTTATCCACAGAATCAGGGGATAACGCAGGAAAGAACATGTGAGCAAAAGGCCAGCAAAAG
GCCAGGAACCGTAAAAAGGCCGCGTTGCTGGCGTTTTTCCATAGGCTCCGCCCCCCTGACGAGCATCACA
AAAATCGACGCTCAAGTCAGAGGTGGCGAAACCCGACAGGACTATAAAGATACCAGGCGTTTCCCCCTGG
AAGCTCCCTCGTGCGCTCTCCTGTTCCGACCCTGCCGCTTACCGGATACCTGTCCGCCTTTCTCCCTTCG
GGAAGCGTGGCGCTTTCTCATAGCTCACGCTGTAGGTATCTCAGTTCGGTGTAGGTCGTTCGCTCCAAGC
TGGGCTGTGTGCACGAACCCCCCGTTCAGCCCGACCGCTGCGCCTTATCCGGTAACTATCGTCTTGAGTC
CAACCCGGTAAGACACGACTTATCGCCACTGGCAGCAGCCACTGGTAACAGGATTAGCAGAGCGAGGTAT
GTAGGCGGTGCTACAGAGTTCTTGAAGTGGTGGCCTAACTACGGCTACACTAGAAGAACAGTATTTGGTA
TCTGCGCTCTGCTGAAGCCAGTTACCTTCGGAAAAAGAGTTGGTAGCTCTTGATCCGGCAAACAAACCAC
CGCTGGTAGCGGTGGTTTTTTTGTTTGCAAGCAGCAGATTACGCGCAGAAAAAAAGGATCTCAAGAAGAT
CCTTTGATCTTTTCTACGGGGTCTGACGCTCAGTGGAACGAAAACTCACGTTAAGGGATTTTGGTCATGA
GATTATCAAAAAGGATCTTCACCTAGATCCTTTTAAATTAAAAATGAAGTTTTAAATCAATCTAAAGTAT
ATATGAGTAAACTTGGTCTGACAGTTACCAATGCTTAATCAGTGAGGCACCTATCTCAGCGATCTGTCTA
TTTCGTTCATCCATAGTTGCCTGACTCCCCGTCGTGTAGATAACTACGATACGGGAGGGCTTACCATCTG
GCCCCAGTGCTGCAATGATACCGCGAGACCCACGCTCACCGGCTCCAGATTTATCAGCAATAAACCAGCC
AGCCGGAAGGGCCGAGCGCAGAAGTGGTCCTGCAACTTTATCCGCCTCCATCCAGTCTATTAATTGTTGC
CGGGAAGCTAGAGTAAGTAGTTCGCCAGTTAATAGTTTGCGCAACGTTGTTGCCATTGCTACAGGCATCG
TGGTGTCACGCTCGTCGTTTGGTATGGCTTCATTCAGCTCCGGTTCCCAACGATCAAGGCGAGTTACATG
ATCCCCCATGTTGTGCAAAAAAGCGGTTAGCTCCTTCGGTCCTCCGATCGTTGTCAGAAGTAAGTTGGCC
GCAGTGTTATCACTCATGGTTATGGCAGCACTGCATAATTCTCTTACTGTCATGCCATCCGTAAGATGCT
TTTCTGTGACTGGTGAGTACTCAACCAAGTCATTCTGAGAATAGTGTATGCGGCGACCGAGTTGCTCTTG
CCCGGCGTCAATACGGGATAATACCGCGCCACATAGCAGAACTTTAAAAGTGCTCATCATTGGAAAACGT
TCTTCGGGGCGAAAACTCTCAAGGATCTTACCGCTGTTGAGATCCAGTTCGATGTAACCCACTCGTGCAC
CCAACTGATCTTCAGCATCTTTTACTTTCACCAGCGTTTCTGGGTGAGCAAAAACAGGAAGGCAAAATGC
CGCAAAAAAGGGAATAAGGGCGACACGGAAATGTTGAATACTCATACTCTTCCTTTTTCAATATTATTGA
AGCATTTATCAGGGTTATTGTCTCATGAGCGGATACATATTTGAATGTATTTAGAAAAATAAACAAATAG
GGGTTCCGCGCACATTTCCCCGAAAAGTGCCACCTAAATTGTAAGCGTTAATATTTTGTTAAAATTCGCG
TTAAATTTTTGTTAAATCAGCTCATTTTTTAACCAATAGGCCGAAATCGGCAAAATCCCTTATAAATCAA
AAGAATAGACCGAGATAGGGT
[37 nt withheld, positions 4012-4048]
AAAGAACGTGGACTCCAACGTCAAAGG
[49 nt withheld, positions 4076-4124]
T
[91 nt withheld, positions 4126-4216]
CACAATGACGGCTACTACATGGTGCCATTCCTTCCTCTTTATAGGAATGGAGACTACCTCCTGTCCAACA
ATGCTCTTGGATACGAGTACGCCTACCTGTTGGACCCAGGTCATTGCACAACACCAGAAATGCCCTCTGA
TCTGCAAAAGACGTGAATATCTGTTCAGACACCCATATCCACTCTGTTCCACACAGGTCAGAGGTTTGTC
CAGGAGTTCTTGACAGAGGTGTAAAAAGTACTCAAAAATTTTACTCAAGTGAAAGTACAAGTACTTAGGG
AAAATTTTACTCAATTAAAAGTAAAAGTATCTGGCTAGAATCTTACTTGAGTAAAAGTAAAAAAGTACTC
CATTAAAATTGTACTTGAGTATTAAGGAAGTAAAAGGCTAGCAAGATCTGCTCGAGATACATTTGATTAG
AAGAGTTTGACTTGGGTTGATTATAGCAAATAGTGGAACACAAACAGATTTTGAAATATTCTTGCAAATT
TATTTATTAAATCCATTCAAATATTGTCATTTTTTGTACTGTGTAATTTATATTGATTTGCTCATACAAT
ATTTACATTTCGCTTAAACAATACACTATTATTTATATTTAAAAATAGCTATATATAAATCAAATGTATA
GCTCTTTTTTACACAATTAATCAAAGCTAAAATATTTGTCACACAAATACAGTAAGCCACTTCACAATGA
TATCTTCAAAATCTGTGCTTGACTGAATCATTTCATTTATTGTTTTGTAATTCACATTATACCTTACGTT
CTCCAGGCACAGTTTGAATTGTTGATAAATGAAGATAATACATCTGATTTAATTAGTCTCCTTTGTTTAT
AATAACTTTAATCTAATTTGATAGTAATAATTCCAGCAATACATCCATTACAATAAAAATCGCTTTTTTA
TTTTGCACATTAGTTTGCCGGTATTTGTTTAAAGTTTCACCATACTTTTAAATCATGTGCTATTTGAAAA
GGGCTGTTATGACTGGAATTAAATGTTTTTTTTTATATCAGTGTTTTAGATTGAAGTACAATATTTATAG
GTAAAATTCACCAGCATATGCTTAAAGATAGCCATGCTCCAGGTCCTTGTGTCCTTCTAAGGTCTGTTTG
TGGTTTAAGCTGTTTGTTGACACACGCTTGTCATCTCCATTTTTCTGTGAAGTTATTGTCAGTTTATTGC
ACACTGGGTTGCATTAAGCTGCAGTTTTTTCACAACAGTTTTCCACATTGTAACAGTCAGTCTCCAAATT
ATTCCATCAGTCCTCAAATTTAGTCATTTGAGGCCATGAAAACACTTAAAACTACATGAAGGTAGTTTGG
CATTAGGTTTTAGACTTGTTCTTGTTTGGCATATTGCAACCTGTGTAAAAATGATTTGATTTTTATTTTT
TTTTTTTTTTTTTCAGAAAGAAACGGTCCAAAAAGAGTTATGTGAACATTTATCCATGTGTTTAATGTTT
TTTAAATTAAAAAAAAACATTTTTATTAAACCACTTGTGACTAAACCTTTTTTAGTTATTCTATTTTGTG
ACGAGTCTGAATGGCCAAAGTACTCTTGAATCCAAAATCTTTATAGTAAAATGTTTAATCTTACTTGCAG
TGTTGGGTATAATTTGTAACAAAGTTGAATTCCATATCTGCTGAGTGAAAAAGTAAAGTAAGAGATTGCT
GTAAATATTTAGGTTATTTATTTATTAATACAATATAGAAAGTAACAAAACACAATGTAAAAAATCAATA
AAGAAAGTAAATATTAAAAGTAATGATAAACTAATGATGTAAACAATATTAGCAACAAAGTTTGTACAAT
TCAGGGAGGGTAAAGAATTTCACCTAATAGTCAAACTCTGTATTAAATAATATAAAATCTTTGTTCTTAG
TCTGAAGAGGAGACTGTGAGAGAAAGCTTACTGGTTGTTAAATTAGAAAATTTGTAACTTGCAGATTAAA
ATGATTTAAATAATTTTATAAAGGCCATGTTTGAAACAAATGTAAAAACATAATAAATGTTAAGAATTTC
AGATATTGAGATTTTACAATTTAAAAAAAGCAATAAAGTAATAGCAGAGACCTACACTCTTAAAGTAAAT
TACCCAACTCTGCTTACTAGTAACTTTTGGAATAGTTACTAGTATCCATTGAACAAATACTAGAATCTAA
TTAAATTGTGTGAGTGTCCAATGAAAAGATTCTTGTATTTAAAACAGTACCAGTATCTATATATGTACAA
AATTTAGTGCTAGCAAAATGCAAATAAATACTACTGCATATAATGGATTGCATTGTAAATCGACTCGCCA
TAATACATTTATTTCCTATTTTTACTTTTAACAAAAAATAAGTTCACTGAGTATTTCATGTCATTAAATC
GCATTAAACCTCTTGCATGCTTTATGTACACTAGTGCAGTTCGCTAAATGACCACCGGTGTCACTAATAA
CACGATCGTTTCTGAATTCTGCATTAAACGCCATTTATACGTTGCTCTTATTAGTAAACAATTTCTCCAT
CATGAGCTCGACCAGTATTGCATATTTCATCCTCTTAAATCCAGAGTTGTTTCTTTTAATCACTTTCTCT
TCATGATAAAAGCAGTTTTTGGTTTTCAGAAGTTTACAACAAACCCAGTCAGTTATTGCCTCAGCAAACA
CTGGAGCAACTGCACACTTGTGAAAAGCTTCTTGCGAAACACAAACCTTTCTCTGGACTTATAAATAAAG
GCATTCAGCAGCTCCACCATACACCTCCACTGGTCTTGATAAAGCAGATATCAGCAGTGATACAGGTACC
GCCACCATGGATGAGGAAATCGCTGCCCTGGTCGTTGACAACGGCTCCGGTATGTGCAAAGCCGGTTTTG
CTGGAGATGATGCCCCTCGTGCTGTTTTCCCCTCCATTGTTGGACGACCCAGACATCAGGTACATTTAAT
AAACCATCCTAATAACATGTTAATCATATTGAACCACATTAAACTCTCATTTGTGCATTTTACATCTTTT
AAAACCGATTTATATTCGTTTTTAGATAATGAAGTTTATTAAAGTGTTAATTCACAGCTTTATTGCTTGT
TTTGAGAATCTGCTTGCATAAGTGATTTTTAAACTTGATCTGATTTTCGTTTGTTTCGAAGTTCTTCAGC
TTTGAAAGTCAGATCTTCAATTCACAGCCATGCCATAGTTTTAGGATACAGTATAAGTAGACGAATTGGG
ATGCATCGTAGATTTTATGCTGTGTTTGTTATGGTTTTTCAGTGGTAGAGATTTTCAGAGTATTATTAGG
GTTATAGTCAGTGTCAGGTTTATTTATCGTCAGCGTGATGGGCAAAAAACAGCTGGCAGTACGGGCTAAG
CCAATAGGAACGCACCATTCCCAGTTACCATGCCAACAGGCTCTCATCCCTTCCTCTGCTGTCTCCATGC
TGACCGTGGCTTTAGATTGTTACTGTAGCGTTGGCACGTGGTAACAGTCTACAGCCATGGTCGCCAAGGG
GCAGGTGTTACAGCGACTACTGGGAAAGGCTAAATTATGTTTCATGAAACGCTAACATGGGGAGGATTTG
CTAAGAAGCCCTTGCAGAATGATTTGATTTCAGAAACTAGGTCAGAGTCTTGGTTTATTTATTTATTTAC
TTATTTATGTCTCCTTCCCTGCATCGGAGAGTCTTGA
Features (pLannotate 1.2.2; 17 found; start..end, strand, type, name):
    360..378     -  misc_feature   MCS (fragment): pBluescript multiple cloning site
    393..1082    +  CDS            Dendra2: Dendra2 is a photoconvertible green fluorescent protein published in 2006, derived from Dendronephthya sp.. It has high acid sensitivity.
   1090..1173    +  CDS            large T antigen (fragment): large T antigen from SV40 (simian virus 40)
   1196..1317    +  polyA_signal   SV40 poly(A) signal: SV40 polyadenylation signal
   1324..1409    -  rep_origin     M13 ori (fragment): M13 bacteriophage origin of replication; arrow indicates direction of (+) strand synthesis
   1695..1713    -  promoter       T3 promoter: promoter for bacteriophage T3 RNA polymerase
   1758..1774    -  protein_bind   lac operator: The lac repressor binds to the lac operator to inhibit transcription in E. coli. This inhibition can be relieved by adding lactose or isopropyl-β-D-thiogalactopyranoside (IPTG). lac repressor encoded by lacI
   1782..1812    -  promoter       lac promoter: promoter for the E. coli lac operon
   1827..1848    -  protein_bind   CAP binding site: CAP binding activates transcription in the presence of cAMP. E. coli catabolite activator protein
   1861..1953    -  CDS            lacI (fragment): lac repressor; lacI; The lac repressor binds to the lac operator to inhibit transcription in E. coli. This inhibition can be relieved by adding lactose or isopropyl-β-D-thiogalactopyranoside (IPTG).
   2136..2724    -  rep_origin     ori: high-copy-number ColE1/pMB1/pBR322/pUC origin of replication
   2895..3755    -  CDS            AmpR: β-lactamase; bla; confers resistance to ampicillin, carbenicillin, and related antibiotics
   3756..3860    -  promoter       AmpR promoter: bla
   3886..4216    -  rep_origin     f1 ori (fragment) (sequence partly withheld): f1 bacteriophage origin of replication; arrow indicates direction of (+) strand synthesis
   4214..4441    +  CDS            tyr (fragment) (sequence partly withheld): TYRO_ORYLA - Also known as tyro. Experimental evidence at transcript level: Swiss-Prot protein existence level 2. This is a copper-containing oxidase that functions in the formation of pigments such as melanins and other polyphenolic compounds. From Oryzias latipes (Japanese rice fish) (Japanese killifish).
   7023..7145    +  CDS            actba (fragment): ACTB1_DANRE - Also known as bact, bactin1, bactzf. Experimental evidence at protein level: Swiss-Prot protein existence level 1. Actin is a highly conserved protein that polymerizes to produce filaments that form cross-linked networks in the cytoplasm of cells. Actin exists in both monomeric (G-actin) and polymeric (F-actin) forms, both forms playing key functions, such as cell motility and contraction. In addition to their role in the cytoplasmic cytoskeleton, G- and F-actin also localize in the nucleus, and regulate gene transcription and motility and repair of damaged DNA. From Danio rerio
   7633..7720    +  ncRNA          mir-132: Accession: RF00662 - microRNA mir-132
