[The description below was written by a language model from this plasmid's Addgene catalogue record and pLannotate feature annotations shown in this document.]
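Description:
tol2-lyzC-miR-132-2-dendra2 is a 7.9 kb Tol2 transposon-based transgenesis plasmid for zebrafish, designed to co-express the zebrafish microRNA miR-132-2 with the fluorescent protein Dendra2. It is propagated in E. coli on a pBluescript-type backbone: the annotation shows a high-copy ColE1/pUC origin, a β-lactamase gene with its own promoter conferring ampicillin resistance, a partial f1 origin, and remnants of the lac promoter/operator region and a T3 promoter. A short match to medaka tyrosinase lies next to the f1 fragment. This is probably flanking sequence carried along with a Tol2 arm, since Tol2 was originally isolated from the medaka tyrosinase locus. The Tol2 ends themselves were not annotated by the feature-calling tool.

The name indicates that the payload is driven by the lyzC (lysozyme C) promoter, which is widely used for neutrophil-restricted expression in zebrafish. The promoter is not annotated, but it presumably lies in the large unannotated stretch upstream of the insert. Downstream of that region, the table shows a short zebrafish β-actin (actba) fragment, then the mir-132 hairpin, and, continuing across the origin of the circular map, the Dendra2 coding sequence, ending with an SV40 poly(A) signal. This order suggests that the microRNA sits in the transcript upstream of Dendra2, possibly within actin-derived intronic sequence, although the record does not state this. In that arrangement a single transcript would yield both the mature miRNA and the reporter, so that Dendra2 fluorescence marks the miRNA-overexpressing cells. Dendra2 is green-to-red photoconvertible, which also allows selected cells to be optically marked and tracked. The associated publication describes a phenotypic microRNA overexpression screen on neutrophil migration, consistent with this construct being one member of such a series.
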