Addgene plasmid #105439: tol2-lyzC-miR-132-2-dendra2
Purpose: overexpression of microRNA and Dendra2 in Zebrafish
Depositing lab: Qing Deng. Depositing organization: Purdue University. Publication: Phenotypical microRNA screen reveals a noncanonical role of CDK2 in regulating neutrophil migration. Hsu AY, Wang D, Liu S, Lu J, Syahirah R, Bennin DA, Huttenlocher A, Umulis DM, Wan J, Deng Q. Proc Natl Acad Sci U S A. 2019 Aug 26. pii: 1905221116. doi: 10.1073/pnas.1905221116. PubMed 31451657.
Backbone
  Vector backbone: Tol2
  Vector type: Zebrafish
Growth in bacteria
  Bacterial resistance: Ampicillin, 100 μg/mL
  Growth temperature: 37°C
  Growth strain: NEB Stable
  Copy number: High Copy
Gene/Insert
  Gene/Insert name: miR-132-2 Dendra2
  Species: D. rerio (zebrafish)
  Entrez Gene: mir132-2 (a.k.a. dre-mir-132-2)
  Tag / fusion protein: N/A
  Cloning method: Ligation Independent Cloning
  Sequencing primers: 5′ Unknown
Terms and licenses: Academic/Nonprofit Terms; Industry Terms: Not Available to Industry
How to cite: tol2-lyzC-miR-132-2-dendra2 was a gift from Qing Deng (Addgene plasmid # 105439 ; http://n2t.net/addgene:105439 ; RRID:Addgene_105439)
